Addgene plasmid #207074: ClhN-pTPI1-Emc1-GFP-APEX2-Ura
Purpose: Expressing Emc1-GFP-APEX2. GFP interferes with APEX staining.
Depositing lab: Zhiping Xie. Depositing organization: Shanghai Jiao Tong University. Publication: A Validated Set of Ascorbate Peroxidase-Based Organelle Markers for Electron Microscopy of Saccharomyces cerevisiae. Li H, He CW, Zhu J, Xie Z. mSphere. 2022 Aug 31;7(4):e0010722. doi: 10.1128/msphere.00107-22. Epub 2022 Jun 21. PubMed 35727034.
Backbone
  Vector backbone: ClhN-URA
  Vector type: Yeast Expression
Growth in bacteria
  Bacterial resistance: Ampicillin, 100 μg/mL
  Growth temperature: 37°C
  Growth strain: DH5alpha
  Copy number: High Copy
Gene/Insert
  Gene/Insert name: Emc1
  Species: S. cerevisiae (budding yeast)
  Promoter: pTPI1
  Tag / fusion protein: GFP-APEX2 (C terminal on insert)
  Cloning method: Gibson Cloning
Terms and licenses: Academic/Nonprofit Terms; Industry Terms: Not Available to Industry
How to cite: ClhN-pTPI1-Emc1-GFP-APEX2-Ura was a gift from Zhiping Xie (Addgene plasmid # 207074 ; http://n2t.net/addgene:207074 ; RRID:Addgene_207074)
