[The description below was written by a language model from this plasmid's Addgene catalogue record and pLannotate feature annotations shown in this document.]
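Description:
ClhN-pTPI1-Emc1-GFP-APEX2-Ura is an 8,668 nt yeast expression plasmid built on the ClhN-URA backbone for producing a tagged form of the Saccharomyces cerevisiae ER membrane protein complex subunit Emc1. In E. coli it is maintained at high copy through a ColE1/pUC-type origin and selected with ampicillin via the β-lactamase gene and its native promoter. For yeast, the selectable marker is URA3, which complements uracil auxotrophy. The URA3 cassette is flanked by two loxP sites, so the marker could in principle be excised by Cre recombinase. The feature table shows no yeast replication origin or centromere (no 2μ or CEN/ARS element), which would be consistent with an integrating design, although the record does not state how the plasmid is maintained in yeast. Small remnants of lacI, rop and bom, plus T7 and SP6 promoters, are vector carry-over.

The payload is a single open reading frame driven, according to the catalogue entry, by the constitutive TPI1 promoter, which is not annotated in the table but presumably occupies the region upstream of the coding sequence. It encodes Emc1 followed at its C terminus by GFP (S65T) and then APEX2, the engineered soybean ascorbate peroxidase that generates electron-dense contrast for electron microscopy. A short sequence annotated as an HIV Rev nuclear export signal follows APEX2, and transcription ends at the ADH1 terminator. The construct belongs to a set of APEX2-based organelle markers for electron microscopy in budding yeast, with Emc1 directing the tag to the endoplasmic reticulum. The depositor notes that the GFP moiety interferes with APEX staining, so this version suits fluorescence localisation better than EM contrast.
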