Features (pLannotate 1.2.2; 16 found; start..end, strand, type, name):
    546..2825    +  CDS            EMC1: EMC1_YEAST - Experimental evidence at protein level: Swiss-Prot protein existence level 1. Part of the endoplasmic reticulum membrane protein complex (EMC) that enables the energy-independent insertion into endoplasmic reticulum membranes of newly synthesized membrane proteins (PubMed:29809151). Preferentially accommodates proteins with transmembrane domains that are weakly hydrophobic or contain destabilizing features such as charged and aromatic residues (PubMed:29809151). Involved in the cotranslational insertion of multi- pass membrane proteins in which stop-transfer membrane-anchor sequen
   2877..3590    +  CDS            GFP (S65T): GFP (S65T) is a basic (constitutively fluorescent) green fluorescent protein published in 1995, derived from Aequorea victoria.
   3633..4379    +  CDS            APEX2: soybean ascorbate peroxidase, engineered to serve as a monomeric tag for electron microscopy and live-cell proteomics (Lam et al., 2015) more active than the original APEX due to the A134P mutation
   4386..4412    +  CDS            NES: nuclear export signal from the HIV Rev protein (Fischer et al., 1995)
   4495..4682    +  terminator     ADH1 terminator: S. cerevisiae ADH1; transcription terminator for the S. cerevisiae alcohol dehydrogenase 1 (ADH1) gene
   4734..4767    -  protein_bind   loxP: Cre-mediated recombination occurs in the 8-bp core sequence (GCATACAT). Cre recombinase
   4919..5704    -  CDS            URA3: PYRF_YEAST - Experimental evidence at protein level: Swiss-Prot protein existence level 1. From Saccharomyces cerevisiae (strain ATCC 204508 / S288c) (Baker's yeast).
   6219..6252    -  protein_bind   loxP: Cre-mediated recombination occurs in the 8-bp core sequence (GCATACAT). Cre recombinase
   6306..6324    -  promoter       T7 promoter: promoter for bacteriophage T7 RNA polymerase
   6346..6399    -  CDS            lacI (fragment): lac repressor; lacI; The lac repressor binds to the lac operator to inhibit transcription in E. coli. This inhibition can be relieved by adding lactose or isopropyl-β-D-thiogalactopyranoside (IPTG).
   6582..7170    -  rep_origin     ori: high-copy-number ColE1/pMB1/pBR322/pUC origin of replication
   7341..8201    -  CDS            AmpR: β-lactamase; bla; confers resistance to ampicillin, carbenicillin, and related antibiotics
   8202..8306    -  promoter       AmpR promoter: bla
   8401..8436    +  CDS            rop (fragment): Rop protein, which maintains plasmids at low copy number; rop
   8538..8589    +  misc_feature   bom (fragment): basis of mobility region from pBR322
   8652..2       +  promoter       SP6 promoter (across the origin): promoter for bacteriophage SP6 RNA polymerase
>Addgene plasmid #207074 | ClhN-pTPI1-Emc1-GFP-APEX2-Ura | addgene full sequence | sequence record 422281 | Addgene NGS Result
GAACGCGGCCGCCAGCTGAAGCTTCCCTACGTTAGTGTGAGCGGGATTTAAACTGTGAGGACCTTAATAC
ATTCAGACACTTCTGCGGTATCACCCTACTTATTCCCTTCGAGATTATATCTAGGAACCCATCAGGTTGG
TGGAAGATTACCCGTTCTAAGACTTTTCAGCTTCCTCTATTGATGTTACACCTGGACACCCCTTTTCTGG
CATCCAGTTTTTAATCTTCAGTGGCATGTGAGATTCTCCGAAATTAATTAAAGCAATCACACAATTCTCT
CGGATACCACCTCGGTTGAAACTGACAGGTGGTTTGTTACGCATGCTAATGCAAAGGAGCCTATATACCT
TTGGCTCGGCTGCTGTAACAGGGAATATAAAGGGCAGCATAATTTAGGAGTTTAGTGAACTTGCAACATT
TACTATTTTCCCTTCTTACGTAAATATTTTTCTTTTTAATTCTAAATCAATCTTTTTCAATTTTTTGTTT
GTATTCTTTTCTTGCTTAAATCTATAACTACAAAAAACACATACATAAACTAAAAATGAAGATAACGTGT
ACAGACTTGGTGTACGTCTTCATTTTACTCTTCCTAAACACGAGTTGTGTCCAAGCCGTTTTTTCAGATG
ATGCATTTATCACTGATTGGCAACTGGCTAACTTAGGTCCTTGGGAGAAAGTCATCCCTGATTCTCGAGA
CCGCAACAGGGTTCTCATCTTATCGAACCCTACCGAAACTTCCTGCTTAGTTTCTTCGTTTAACGTTTCT
TCCGGACAGATTCTTTTCAGAAACGTTTTACCCTTTACCATTGATGAGATTCAACTGGATAGTAATGACC
ATAACGCAATGGTTTGTGTGAACTCTTCAAGCAACCATTGGCAGAAATATGATTTACACGATTGGTTTTT
ACTAGAGGAAGGCGTAGATAATGCCCCTTCTACGACCATTTTACCTCAATCCTCATATTTAAACGATCAA
GTATCTATTAAGAACAATGAACTACATATTCTCGATGAGCAGTCAAAACTGGCAGAATGGAAATTGGAGT
TACCTCAAGGGTTCAATAAAGTGGAATATTTTCATCGTGAAGATCCCCTGGCGTTAGTGTTGAACGTTAA
TGATACCCAATATATGGGATTCTCTGCCAATGGCACAGAATTGATCCCCGTTTGGCAAAGAGATGAATGG
TTGACTAACGTGGTAGACTATGCTGTATTGGACGTCTTCGATTCTAGGGATGTGGAGTTGAACAAAGATA
TGAAAGCGGAACTTGATTCAAATTCGCTTTGGAATGCTTACTGGCTTAGATTGACAACTAATTGGAATCG
CCTTATCAACTTATTGAAAGAAAACCAATTCTCACCAGGACGTGTCTTCACTAAACTCCTAGCTCTAGAC
GCTAAGGATACCACGGTATCAGATTTGAAGTTCGGATTCGCCAAAATCTTAATTGTTTTGACGCATGATG
GCTTTATCGGCGGCCTTGATATGGTCAATAAGGGCCAACTTATCTGGAAACTCGATTTAGAAATTGATCA
GGGCGTCAAAATGTTCTGGACGGATAAAAACCATGACGAACTTGTTGTTTTTTCGCATGATGGGCATTAT
TTGACAATTGAAGTTACTAAAGATCAACCGATTATCAAATCAAGATCCCCCCTATCTGAAAGGAAAACTG
TTGATTCCGTTATTAGGCTGAATGAACATGATCACCAGTATCTGATTAAGTTTGAGGATAAGGATCATTT
ACTGTTCAAATTGAATCCCGGCAAGAATACGGATGTACCAATAGTTGCCAACAACCATTCTAGTTCCCAC
ATATTCGTCACAGAGCATGACACGAATGGCATTTATGGCTACATAATCGAAAACGATACGGTAAAACAAA
CTTGGAAAAAAGCCGTAAATTCGAAAGAGAAAATGGTGGCATATAGCAAGAGGGAAACAACAAACCTAAA
CACTCTTGGTATTACACTAGGTGACAAATCGGTTCTTTATAAATATTTGTACCCCAACCTAGCGGCTTAT
CTGATCGCTAATGAAGAACATCATACAATCACTTTTAACTTAATTGATACCATTACAGGAGAAATCCTCA
TTACCCAAGAGCACAAGGATTCTCCGGATTTTAGGTTTCCAATGGATATTGTTTTCGGTGAATATTGGGT
CGTTTATTCCTATTTCAGTTCTGAACCTGTTCCAGAACAAAAGTTAGTAGTGGTGGAATTATATGAGTCA
CTAACCCCAGATGAGCGTTTGTCTAACTCAAGCGACAATTTTTCTTATGATCCATTGACTGGACACATTA
ACAAACCTCAATTTCAAACTAAACAATTCATTTTTCCCGAGATTATCAAAACAATGTCCATTTCCAAGAC
AACGGATGATATTACCACAAAGGCAATCGTTATGGAATTAGAAAATGGACAAATCACCTACATACCAAAG
CTTTTATTGAATGCAAGAGGTAAACCAGCAGAAGAAATGGCCAAGGATAAGAAAAAAGAGTTTATGGCTA
CCCCATACACGCCAGTTATCCCAATTAATGATAATTTCATTATCACTCATTTCAGAAATCTATTGCCAGG
ATCCGATTCGCAGTTGATCTCCATCCCAACCAATCTGGAATCCACAAGCATTATATGTGATCTAGGCCTT
GATGTATTTTGTACAAGGATCACACCTTCGGGCCAATTTGATTTAATGAGTCCTACTTTCGAAAAGGGTA
AATTGCTTATTACTATATTCGTCTTGTTGGTGATCACGTATTTTATCCGTCCTTCTGTTTCAAACAAGAA
GTTGAAATCCCAATGGCTAATTAAAGCTTCGTACGCTGCAGGTCGACGGATCGGTGACGGTGCTGGTTTA
ATTAACATGTCTAAAGGTGAAGAATTATTCACTGGTGTTGTCCCAATTTTGGTTGAATTAGATGGTGATG
TTAATGGTCACAAATTTTCTGTCTCCGGTGAAGGTGAAGGTGATGCTACTTACGGTAAATTGACCTTAAA
ATTTATTTGTACTACTGGTAAATTGCCAGTTCCATGGCCAACCTTAGTCACTACTTTAACTTATGGTGTT
CAATGTTTTTCTAGATACCCAGATCATATGAAACAACATGACTTTTTCAAGTCTGCCATGCCAGAAGGTT
ATGTTCAAGAAAGAACTATTTTTTTCAAAGATGACGGTAACTACAAGACCAGAGCTGAAGTCAAGTTTGA
AGGTGATACCTTAGTTAATAGAATCGAATTAAAAGGTATTGATTTTAAAGAAGATGGTAACATTTTAGGT
CACAAATTGGAATACAACTATAACTCTCACAATGTTTACATCATGGCTGACAAACAAAAGAATGGTATCA
AAGTTAACTTCAAAATTAGACACAACATTGAAGATGGTTCTGTTCAATTAGCTGACCATTATCAACAAAA
TACTCCAATTGGTGATGGTCCAGTCTTGTTACCAGACAACCATTACTTATCCACTCAATCTGCCTTATCC
AAAGATCCAAACGAAAAGAGAGACCACATGGTCTTGTTAGAATTTGTTACTGCTGCTGGTATTACCCATG
GTATGGATGAATTGTACAAAGCTGCAGGTCGTGGGATTCCTGGGTTAATTAACATCGCTAGCGGAAAGTC
TTACCCAACTGTGAGTGCTGATTACCAGGACGCCGTTGAGAAGGCGAAGAAGAAGCTCAGAGGCTTCATC
GCTGAGAAGAGATGCGCTCCTCTAATGCTCCGTTTGGCATTCCACTCTGCTGGAACCTTTGACAAGGGCA
CGAAGACCGGTGGACCCTTCGGAACCATCAAGCACCCTGCCGAACTGGCTCACAGCGCTAACAACGGTCT
TGACATCGCTGTTAGGCTTTTGGAGCCACTCAAGGCGGAGTTCCCTATTTTGAGCTACGCCGATTTCTAC
CAGTTGGCTGGCGTTGTTGCCGTTGAGGTCACGGGTGGACCTAAGGTTCCATTCCACCCTGGAAGAGAGG
ACAAGCCTGAGCCACCACCAGAGGGTCGCTTGCCCGATCCCACTAAGGGTTCTGACCATTTGAGAGATGT
GTTTGGCAAAGCTATGGGGCTTACTGACCAAGATATCGTTGCTCTATCTGGGGGTCACACTATTGGAGCT
GCACACAAGGAGCGTTCTGGATTTGAGGGTCCCTGGACCTCTAATCCTCTTATTTTCGACAACTCATACT
TCACGGAGTTGTTGAGTGGTGAGAAGGAAGGTCTCCTTCAGCTACCTTCTGACAAGGCTCTTTTGTCTGA
CCCTGTATTCCGCCCTCTCGTTGACAAATATGCAGCGGACGAAGATGCCTTCTTTGCTGATTACGCTGAG
GCTCACCAAAAGCTTTCCGAGCTTGGGTTTGCTGATGCCCTGCAGCTGCCTCCCCTGGAGCGCCTGACCC
TGGACGCTCAGTGCAGATCTTAGCCTAGGTGAGGCGCGCTCAGTGCAGATCTTAGCCTAGGTGAGGCGCG
CCACTTCTAAATAAGCGAATTTCTTATGATTTATGATTTTTATTATTAAATAAGTTATAAAAAAAATAAG
TGTATACAAATTTTAAAGTGACTCTTAGGTTTTAAAACGAAAATTCTTATTCTTGAGTAACTCTTTCCTG
TAGGTCAGGTTGCTTTCTCAGGTATAGTATGAGGTCGCTCTTATTGACCACACCTCTACCGGCAGATCCG
CTAGGGATAACAGGGTAATATCTGCAGGTCGACAACCCTTAATATAACTTCGTATAATGTATGCTATACG
AAGTTATTAGGTCTAGAGATCCCAATACAACAGATCACGTGATCTTTTTGTAAGATGAAGTTGAAGTAGT
GTTGCACCGTGCCAATGCAGGTGGCTATTAGATTAAATATGTGATTTGTTCTATTAAGTTTCCTGTATAA
TTAATGGGGAGCGCTGATTCTCTTTTGGTACGCTTCCCATCCAGCATTTCTGTATCTTTCACCTTCAACC
TTAGGATCTCTACCCTTGGCGAAAAGTCCTCTGCCAACAATGATGATATCTGATCCACCACTTACAACTT
CGTCGACGGTTCTGTACTGCTGACCCAATGCATCGCCTTTGTCGTCTAAACCTACACCTGGGGTCATGAT
TAGCCAATCAAACCCTTCTTCTCTTCCTCCCATATCGTTCTGAGCAATGAACCCAATAACGAAATCTTTA
TCACTCTTTGCAATATCAACGGTACCCTTAGTATATTCACCGTGTGCTAGAGAACCCTTGGAAGACAATT
CAGCAAGCATCAATAATCCCCTTGGTTCTTTGGTGACCTCTTGCGCACCTTGTTTCAAGCCAGCAACAAT
ACCAGCACCAGTAACCCCGTGGGCGTTGGTGATATCAGACCATTCTGCGATACGGTAAACGCCCGATGTA
TATTGTAATTTGACTGTGTTACCGATATCGGCGAATTTTCTGTCCTCAAATATCAAGAACTTGTATTTCT
CTGCCAATGCTTTCAATGGAACGACAGTACCCTCATAACTGAAATCATCCAAGATATCAACGTGTGTTTT
CAAAAGGCAAATGTATGGACCCAACGTTTCAACAAGTTTCAATAGCTCATCAGTCGAACGAACGTCAAGA
GAAGCACACAAATTGGTCTTCTTTTCATCCATTAAACGTAAAAGTTTCGATGCAACCGGACTTGCATGAG
TCTCAGCTCTACTGGTATATGATTTTGTGGACATGGTGCAACTAATTGACGGGAGTGTATTGACGCTGGC
GTACTGGCTTTCACAAAATGGCCCAATCACAACCACATCTTAGATAGTTGAAATGACTTTAGATAACATC
AATTGAGATGAGCTTAATCATGTCAAAGCTAAAAGTGTCACCATGAACGACAATTCTTAAGCAAATCACG
TGATATAGATCCACGAATAACCACCATTTGATGCTCGAGGCAAGTAATGTGTGTAAAAAAATGCGTTACC
ACCATCCAATGCAGACCGATCTTCTACCCAGAATCACATATATTTATGTACCGAGTACCTTTTTTCTATC
TTCCAATTGCTTCTCCCATATGATTGTCTCCGTAAGCTCGAAATTTCTAAGTTGGATTTTAATCTTCACG
CAGGATGACAGTTCGATGAGCTTCTGAGGAGTGTTTAGAACATAATCATTTATCCATGGTCTATCTCTTC
TTGTCGCTTTTTCTCCTCGATAGAACCTAAATAAAACGAGCTCTCGAGAACCCTTAATATAACTTCGTAT
AATGTATGCTATACGAAGTTATTAGGTGATATCAGATCCACTAGTGGCCTATGCGGCCGCGGATCTGCCG
GTCTCCCTATAGTGAGTCGTATTAATTTCGATAAGCCAGGTTAACCTGCATTAATGAATCGGCCAACGCG
CGGGGAGAGGCGGTTTGCGTATTGGGCGCTCTTCCGCTTCCTCGCTCACTGACTCGCTGCGCTCGGTCGT
TCGGCTGCGGCGAGCGGTATCAGCTCACTCAAAGGCGGTAATACGGTTATCCACAGAATCAGGGGATAAC
GCAGGAAAGAACATGTGAGCAAAAGGCCAGCAAAAGGCCAGGAACCGTAAAAAGGCCGCGTTGCTGGCGT
TTTTCCATAGGCTCCGCCCCCCTGACGAGCATCACAAAAATCGACGCTCAAGTCAGAGGTGGCGAAACCC
GACAGGACTATAAAGATACCAGGCGTTTCCCCCTGGAAGCTCCCTCGTGCGCTCTCCTGTTCCGACCCTG
CCGCTTACCGGATACCTGTCCGCCTTTCTCCCTTCGGGAAGCGTGGCGCTTTCTCATAGCTCACGCTGTA
GGTATCTCAGTTCGGTGTAGGTCGTTCGCTCCAAGCTGGGCTGTGTGCACGAACCCCCCGTTCAGCCCGA
CCGCTGCGCCTTATCCGGTAACTATCGTCTTGAGTCCAACCCGGTAAGACACGACTTATCGCCACTGGCA
GCAGCCACTGGTAACAGGATTAGCAGAGCGAGGTATGTAGGCGGTGCTACAGAGTTCTTGAAGTGGTGGC
CTAACTACGGCTACACTAGAAGAACAGTATTTGGTATCTGCGCTCTGCTGAAGCCAGTTACCTTCGGAAA
AAGAGTTGGTAGCTCTTGATCCGGCAAACAAACCACCGCTGGTAGCGGTGGTTTTTTTGTTTGCAAGCAG
CAGATTACGCGCAGAAAAAAAGGATCTCAAGAAGATCCTTTGATCTTTTCTACGGGGTCTGACGCTCAGT
GGAACGAAAACTCACGTTAAGGGATTTTGGTCATGAGATTATCAAAAAGGATCTTCACCTAGATCCTTTT
AAATTAAAAATGAAGTTTTAAATCAATCTAAAGTATATATGAGTAAACTTGGTCTGACAGTTACCAATGC
TTAATCAGTGAGGCACCTATCTCAGCGATCTGTCTATTTCGTTCATCCATAGTTGCCTGACTCCCCGTCG
TGTAGATAACTACGATACGGGAGGGCTTACCATCTGGCCCCAGTGCTGCAATGATACCGCGAGACCCACG
CTCACCGGCTCCAGATTTATCAGCAATAAACCAGCCAGCCGGAAGGGCCGAGCGCAGAAGTGGTCCTGCA
ACTTTATCCGCCTCCATCCAGTCTATTAATTGTTGCCGGGAAGCTAGAGTAAGTAGTTCGCCAGTTAATA
GTTTGCGCAACGTTGTTGCCATTGCTACAGGCATCGTGGTGTCACGCTCGTCGTTTGGTATGGCTTCATT
CAGCTCCGGTTCCCAACGATCAAGGCGAGTTACATGATCCCCCATGTTGTGCAAAAAAGCGGTTAGCTCC
TTCGGTCCTCCGATCGTTGTCAGAAGTAAGTTGGCCGCAGTGTTATCACTCATGGTTATGGCAGCACTGC
ATAATTCTCTTACTGTCATGCCATCCGTAAGATGCTTTTCTGTGACTGGTGAGTACTCAACCAAGTCATT
CTGAGAATAGTGTATGCGGCGACCGAGTTGCTCTTGCCCGGCGTCAATACGGGATAATACCGCGCCACAT
AGCAGAACTTTAAAAGTGCTCATCATTGGAAAACGTTCTTCGGGGCGAAAACTCTCAAGGATCTTACCGC
TGTTGAGATCCAGTTCGATGTAACCCACTCGTGCACCCAACTGATCTTCAGCATCTTTTACTTTCACCAG
CGTTTCTGGGTGAGCAAAAACAGGAAGGCAAAATGCCGCAAAAAAGGGAATAAGGGCGACACGGAAATGT
TGAATACTCATACTCTTCCTTTTTCAATATTATTGAAGCATTTATCAGGGTTATTGTCTCATGAGCGGAT
ACATATTTGAATGTATTTAGAAAAATAAACAAATAGGGGTTCCGCGCACATTTCCCCGAAAAGTGCCACC
TGACGTCTAAGAAACCATTATTATCATGACATTAACCTATAAAAATAGGCGTATCACGAGGCCCTTTCGT
CTCGCGCGTTTCGGTGATGACGGTGAAAACCTCTGACACATGCAGCTCCCGGAGACGGTCACAGCTTGTC
TGTAAGCGGATGCCGGGAGCAGACAAGCCCGTCAGGGCGCGTCAGCGGGTGTTGGCGGGTGTCGGGGCTG
GCTTAACTATGCGGCATCAGAGCAGATTGTACTGAGAGTGCACCATATGGACATATTGTCGTTAGAACGC
GGCTACAATTAATACATAACCTTATGTATCATACACATACGATTTAGGTGACACTATA
